>Addgene plasmid #171461 | Tom20-CR | addgene full sequence | sequence record 338245 | Addgene NGS Result
TAGTTATTAATAGTAATCAATTACGGGGTCATTAGTTCATAGCCCATATATGGAGTTCCGCGTTACATAA
CTTACGGTAAATGGCCCGCCTGGCTGACCGCCCAACGACCCCCGCCCATTGACGTCAATAATGACGTATG
TTCCCATAGTAACGCCAATAGGGACTTTCCATTGACGTCAATGGGTGGAGTATTTACGGTAAACTGCCCA
CTTGGCAGTACATCAAGTGTATCATATGCCAAGTACGCCCCCTATTGACGTCAATGACGGTAAATGGCCC
GCCTGGCATTATGCCCAGTACATGACCTTATGGGACTTTCCTACTTGGCAGTACATCTACGTATTAGTCA
TCGCTATTACCATGGTGATGCGGTTTTGGCAGTACATCAATGGGCGTGGATAGCGGTTTGACTCACGGGG
ATTTCCAAGTCTCCACCCCATTGACGTCAATGGGAGTTTGTTTTGGCACCAAAATCAACGGGACTTTCCA
AAATGTCGTAACAACTCCGCCCCATTGACGCAAATGGGCGGTAGGCGTGTACGGTGGGAGGTCTATATAA
GCAGAGCTGGTTTAGTGAACCGTCAGATCCGCTAGCGCTACCGGTGAATTCGCCACCATGGTGGGTCGGA
ACAGCGCCATCGCCGCGGGCGTGTGCGGTGCCCTCTTCATAGGGTACTGCATCTACTTTGACCGCAAAAG
ACGAAGTGACCCCAACTTCGGATCCAGTGCTGGTGGTAGTGCTGGTGGTATGGTGAGCAAGGGCGAGGAG
CTGTTCACCGGGGTGGTGCCCATCCTGGTCGAGCTGGACGGCGACGTAAACGGCCACAAGTTCAGCGTGT
CCGGCGAGGGCGAGGGCGATGCCACCTACGGCAAGCTGACCCTGAAGTTCATCTGCACCACCGGCAAGCT
GCCCGTGCCCTGGCCCACCCTCGTGACCACCCTGACCTGGGGCGTGCAGTGCTTCAGCCGCTACCCCGAC
CACATGAAGCAGCACGACTTCTTCAAGTCCGCCATGCCCGAAGGCTACGTCCAGGAGCGCACCATCTTCT
TCAAGGACGACGGCAACTACAAGACCCGCGCCGAGGTGAAGTTCGAGGGCGACACCCTGGTGAACCGCAT
CGAGCTGAAGGGCATCGACTTCAAGGAGGACGGCAACATCCTGGGGCACAAGCTGGAGTACAACTACATC
AGCCACAACGTCTATATCACCGCCGACAAGCAGAAGAACGGCATCAAGGCCAACTTCAAGATCCGCCACA
ACATCGAGGACGGCAGCGTGCAGCTCGCCGACCACTACCAGCAGAACACCCCCATCGGCGACGGCCCCGT
GCTGCTGCCCGACAACCACTACCTGAGCACCCAGTCCGCCCTGAGCAAAGACCCCAACGAGAAGCGCGAT
CACATGGTCCTGCTGGAGTTCGTGACCGCCGCCGGGATCACTCTCGGCATGGACGAGCTGTACAAGGGAG
CAAGTGGAATCCTCTGGCATGAGATGTGGCATGAAGGCCTGGAAGAGGCATCTCGTTTGTACTTTGGGGA
AAGGAACGTGAAAGGCATGTTTGAGGTGCTGGAGCCCTTGCATGCTATGATGGAACGGGGCCCCCAGACT
CTGAAGGAAACATCCTTTAATCAGGCCTATGGTCGAGATTTAATGGAGGCCCAAGAGTGGTGCAGGAAGT
ACATGAAATCAGGGAATGTCAAGGACCTCCTCCAAGCCTGGGACCTCTATTATCATGTGTTCCGACGAAT
CTCAAAGAGTGCTGGTGGTAGTGCTGGTGGTAGTGCTGGTGGTACTGGTGGTCCTCGAGCTTAAGCTTCG
AACTCTGCAGTCGACAGATCCACCGGATCTAGATAACTGATCATAATCAGCCATACCACATTTGTAGAGG
TTTTACTTGCTTTAAAAAACCTCCCACACCTCCCCCTGAACCTGAAACATAAAATGAATGCAATTGTTGT
TGTTAACTTGTTTATTGCAGCTTATAATGGTTACAAATAAAGCAATAGCATCACAAATTTCACAAATAAA
GCATTTTTTTCACTGCATTCTAGTTGTGGTTTGTCCAAACTCATCAATGTATCTTAAGGCGTAAATTGTA
AGCGTTAATATTTTGTTAAAATTCGCGTTAAATTTTTGTTAAATCAGCTCATTTTTTAACCAATAGGCCG
AAATCGGCAAAATCCCTTATAAATCAAAAGAATAGACCGAGATAGGGT
[37 nt withheld, positions 2219-2255]
AAAGAACGTGGACTCCAACGTCAAAGG
[49 nt withheld, positions 2283-2331]
T
[91 nt withheld, positions 2333-2423]
G
[124 nt withheld, positions 2425-2548]
CAGGTGGCACTTTTCGGGGAAATGTGCGCGGAACCCCTATTTGTTTATTTTTCTAAATACATTCAAATAT
GTATCCGCTCATGAGACAATAACCCTGATAAATGCTTCAATAATATTGAAAAAGGAAGAGTCCTGAGGCG
GAAAGAACCAGCTGTGGAATGTGTGTCAGTTAGGGTGTGGAAAGTCCCCAGGCTCCCCAGCAGGCAGAAG
TATGCAAAGCATGCATCTCAATTAGTCAGCAACCAGGTGTGGAAAGTCCCCAGGCTCCCCAGCAGGCAGA
AGTATGCAAAGCATGCATCTCAATTAGTCAGCAACCATAGTCCCGCCCCTAACTCCGCCCATCCCGCCCC
TAACTCCGCCCAGTTCCGCCCATTCTCCGCCCCATGGCTGACTAATTTTTTTTATTTATGCAGAGGCCGA
GGCCGCCTCGGCCTCTGAGCTATTCCAGAAGTAGTGAGGAGGCTTTTTTGGAGGCCTAGGCTTTTGCAAA
GATCGATCAAGAGACAGGATGAGGATCGTTTCGCATGATTGAACAAGATGGATTGCACGCAGGTTCTCCG
GCCGCTTGGGTGGAGAGGCTATTCGGCTATGACTGGGCACAACAGACAATCGGCTGCTCTGATGCCGCCG
TGTTCCGGCTGTCAGCGCAGGGGCGCCCGGTTCTTTTTGTCAAGACCGACCTGTCCGGTGCCCTGAATGA
ACTGCAAGACGAGGCAGCGCGGCTATCGTGGCTGGCCACGACGGGCGTTCCTTGCGCAGCTGTGCTCGAC
GTTGTCACTGAAGCGGGAAGGGACTGGCTGCTATTGGGCGAAGTGCCGGGGCAGGATCTCCTGTCATCTC
ACCTTGCTCCTGCCGAGAAAGTATCCATCATGGCTGATGCAATGCGGCGGCTGCATACGCTTGATCCGGC
TACCTGCCCATTCGACCACCAAGCGAAACATCGCATCGAGCGAGCACGTACTCGGATGGAAGCCGGTCTT
GTCGATCAGGATGATCTGGACGAAGAGCATCAGGGGCTCGCGCCAGCCGAACTGTTCGCCAGGCTCAAGG
CGAGCATGCCCGACGGCGAGGATCTCGTCGTGACCCATGGCGATGCCTGCTTGCCGAATATCATGGTGGA
AAATGGCCGCTTTTCTGGATTCATCGACTGTGGCCGGCTGGGTGTGGCGGACCGCTATCAGGACATAGCG
TTGGCTACCCGTGATATTGCTGAAGAGCTTGGCGGCGAATGGGCTGACCGCTTCCTCGTGCTTTACGGTA
TCGCCGCTCCCGATTCGCAGCGCATCGCCTTCTATCGCCTTCTTGACGAGTTCTTCTGAGCGGGACTCTG
GGGTTCGAAATGACCGACCAAGCGACGCCCAACCTGCCATCACGAGATTTCGATTCCACCGCCGCCTTCT
ATGAAAGGTTGGGCTTCGGAATCGTTTTCCGGGACGCCGGCTGGATGATCCTCCAGCGCGGGGATCTCAT
GCTGGAGTTCTTCGCCCACCCTAGGGGGAGGCTAACTGAAACACGGAAGGAGACAATACCGGAAGGAACC
CGCGCTATGACGGCAATAAAAAGACAGAATAAAACGCACGGTGTTGGGTCGTTTGTTCATAAACGCGGGG
TTCGGTCCCAGGGCTGGCACTCTGTCGATACCCCACCGAGACCCCATTGGGGCCAATACGCCCGCGTTTC
TTCCTTTTCCCCACCCCACCCCCCAAGTTCGGGTGAAGGCCCAGGGCTCGCAGCCAACGTCGGGGCGGCA
GGCCCTGCCATAGCCTCAGGTTACTCATATATACTTTAGATTGATTTAAAACTTCATTTTTAATTTAAAA
GGATCTAGGTGAAGATCCTTTTTGATAATCTCATGACCAAAATCCCTTAACGTGAGTTTTCGTTCCACTG
AGCGTCAGACCCCGTAGAAAAGATCAAAGGATCTTCTTGAGATCCTTTTTTTCTGCGCGTAATCTGCTGC
TTGCAAACAAAAAAACCACCGCTACCAGCGGTGGTTTGTTTGCCGGATCAAGAGCTACCAACTCTTTTTC
CGAAGGTAACTGGCTTCAGCAGAGCGCAGATACCAAATACTGTTCTTCTAGTGTAGCCGTAGTTAGGCCA
CCACTTCAAGAACTCTGTATCACCGCCTACATACCTCGCTCTGCTAATCCTGTTACCAGTGGCTGCTGCC
AGTGGCGATAAGTCGTGTCTTACCGGGTTGGACTCAAGACGATAGTTACCGGATAAGGCGCAGCGGTCGG
GCTGAACGGGGGGTTCGTGCACACAGCCCAGCTTGGAGCGAACGACCTACACCGAACTGAGATACCTACA
GCGTGAGCTATGAGAAAGCGCCACGCTTCCCGAAGGGAGAAAGGCGGACAGGTATCCGGTAAGCGGCAGG
GTCGGAACAGGAGAGCGCACGAGGGAGCTTCCAGGGGGAAACGCCTGGTATCTTTATAGTCCTGTCGGGT
TTCGCCACCTCTGACTTGAGCGTCGATTTTTGTGATGCTCGTCAGGGGGGCGGAGCCTATGGAAAAACGC
CAGCAACGCGGCCTTTTTACGGTTCCTGGCCTTTTGCTGGCCTTTTGCTCACATGTTCTTTCCTGCGTTA
TCCCCTGATTCTGTGGATAACCGTATTACCGCCATGCAT
Features (pLannotate 1.2.2; 15 found; start..end, strand, type, name):
     61..364     +  enhancer       CMV enhancer: human cytomegalovirus immediate early enhancer
    365..568     +  promoter       CMV promoter: human cytomegalovirus (CMV) immediate early promoter
    618..719     +  CDS            TOMM20 (fragment): TOM20_HUMAN - Also known as KIAA0016. Experimental evidence at protein level: Swiss-Prot protein existence level 1. Central component of the receptor complex responsible for the recognition and translocation of cytosolically synthesized mitochondrial preproteins. Together with TOM22 functions as the transit peptide receptor at the surface of the mitochondrion outer membrane and facilitates the movement of preproteins into the TOM40 translocation pore (By similarity). Required for the translocation across the mitochondrial outer membrane of cytochrome P450 monooxygenases. From Homo sapiens (Hum
    750..1466    +  CDS            ECFP: ECFP is a basic (constitutively fluorescent) cyan fluorescent protein published in 1996, derived from Aequorea victoria. It has low acid sensitivity.
   1479..1757    +  CDS            FRB*: T2098L mutant of FKBP-rapamycin binding domain of human FRAP binds synthetic ligands such as AP21967
   1858..1942    +  CDS            large T antigen (fragment): large T antigen from SV40 (simian virus 40)
   1965..2086    +  polyA_signal   SV40 poly(A) signal: SV40 polyadenylation signal
   2120..2548    -  rep_origin     f1 ori (sequence partly withheld): f1 bacteriophage origin of replication; arrow indicates direction of (+) strand synthesis
   2575..2679    +  promoter       AmpR promoter: bla
   2681..3038    +  promoter       SV40 promoter: SV40 enhancer and early promoter
   3073..3867    +  CDS            NeoR/KanR: aminoglycoside phosphotransferase from Tn5; aph(3')-II (or nptII); confers resistance to neomycin, kanamycin, and G418 (Geneticin®)
   3888..4040    +  CDS            ble (fragment): BLE_KLEPN - Experimental evidence at protein level: Swiss-Prot protein existence level 1. Binding protein with a strong affinity to the bleomycin family of antibiotics. Binds to CL990; an antimitotic-antibiotic compound. From Klebsiella pneumoniae.
   4099..4146    +  polyA_signal   HSV TK poly(A) signal: herpes simplex virus thymidine kinase polyadenylation signal (Cole and Stacy, 1985)
   4237..4253    -  polyA_signal   bGH poly(A) signal (fragment): bovine growth hormone polyadenylation signal
   4475..5063    +  rep_origin     ori: high-copy-number ColE1/pMB1/pBR322/pUC origin of replication
