[The description below was written by a language model from this plasmid's Addgene catalogue record and pLannotate feature annotations shown in this document.]
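Description:
Tom20-CR is a mammalian expression plasmid built on a modified pECFP-C1 backbone that produces a mitochondrial outer-membrane anchor protein for the iCMM/NiCMM systems used to manipulate mitochondrial morphology in living cells. The CMV immediate-early enhancer and promoter drive a single fusion open reading frame, followed by an SV40 polyadenylation signal. The fusion consists of the N-terminal 34 residues of human TOMM20, which serve as a targeting and anchoring segment for the mitochondrial outer membrane, then the cyan fluorescent protein ECFP for visualising localisation, then the FKBP-rapamycin binding (FRB) domain of human FRAP/mTOR (residues 2021–2113). The feature annotation identifies the FRB segment as the T2098L variant, a form that can bind synthetic rapamycin analogues, although the catalogue entry does not mention this mutation. In chemically induced dimerisation schemes, an FRB-bearing anchor of this kind recruits an FKBP-tagged partner to the organelle surface when the dimerising ligand is added. The record describes this construct only as the anchor and does not describe the partner.

The plasmid is propagated in E. coli through a high-copy ColE1/pUC-type origin and also carries an f1 origin. A Tn5 aminoglycoside phosphotransferase (NeoR/KanR) cassette sits behind tandem bacterial (bla) and SV40 early promoters and ends with an HSV TK polyadenylation signal. It gives kanamycin selection in bacteria and can support G418 selection in mammalian cells. The short large T antigen, ble and bGH poly(A) fragments in the annotation appear to be backbone remnants or partial matches rather than functional parts. The catalogue lists a total size of 5,897 bp, whereas the sequenced record is 5,177 nt, and this discrepancy is not explained in the record.
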