Addgene plasmid #171461: Tom20-CR
Purpose: Expresses Tom20-CR, an anchor protein of iCMM/NiCMM, in mammalian cells
Depositing lab: Takafumi Miyamoto. Publication: Rapid manipulation of mitochondrial morphology in a living cell with iCMM. Miyamoto T, Uosaki H, Mizunoe Y, Han SI, Goto S, Yamanaka D, Masuda M, Yoneyama Y, Nakamura H, Hattori N, Takeuchi Y, Ohno H, Sekiya M, Matsuzaka T, Hakuno F, Takahashi SI, Yahagi N, Ito K, Shimano H. Cell Rep Methods. 2021 Jul 22;1(4):100052. doi: 10.1016/j.crmeth.2021.100052. eCollection 2021 Aug 23. PubMed 35475143.
Backbone
  Vector backbone: pECFP-C1 (modified)
  Backbone size w/o insert (bp): 4700
  Total vector size (bp): 5897
  Vector type: Mammalian Expression
Growth in bacteria
  Bacterial resistance: Kanamycin, 50 μg/mL
  Growth temperature: 37°C
  Growth strain: DH5alpha
  Copy number: High Copy
Gene/Insert
  Gene/Insert name: Tom20 (1-34 aa)-ECFP-FRB (2021-2113 aa) (alt name: Tom20-CR)
  Species: H. sapiens (human)
  Insert size (bp): 1197
  Promoter: CMV
  Cloning method: Restriction Enzyme; 5′ cloning site EcoRI (not destroyed); 3′ cloning site XhoI (not destroyed)
  Sequencing primers: 5′ CGGTGGGAGGTC; 3′ CCTCTACAAATGTGG
Terms and licenses: Academic/Nonprofit Terms; Industry Terms: Not Available to Industry
How to cite: Tom20-CR was a gift from Takafumi Miyamoto (Addgene plasmid # 171461 ; http://n2t.net/addgene:171461 ; RRID:Addgene_171461)
