>Addgene plasmid #171461 | Tom20-CR | depositor partial sequence | sequence record 332486 | Tom20-CR
ATGGTGGGTCGGAACAGCGCCATCGCCGCGGGCGTGTGCGGTGCCCTCTTCATAGGGTACTGCATCTACT
TTGACCGCAAAAGACGAAGTGACCCCAACTTCGGATCCAGTGCTGGTGGTAGTGCTGGTGGTATGGTGAG
CAAGGGCGAGGAGCTGTTCACCGGGGTGGTGCCCATCCTGGTCGAGCTGGACGGCGACGTAAACGGCCAC
AAGTTCAGCGTGTCCGGCGAGGGCGAGGGCGATGCCACCTACGGCAAGCTGACCCTGAAGTTCATCTGCA
CCACCGGCAAGCTGCCCGTGCCCTGGCCCACCCTCGTGACCACCCTGACCTGGGGCGTGCAGTGCTTCAG
CCGCTACCCCGACCACATGAAGCAGCACGACTTCTTCAAGTCCGCCATGCCCGAAGGCTACGTCCAGGAG
CGCACCATCTTCTTCAAGGACGACGGCAACTACAAGACCCGCGCCGAGGTGAAGTTCGAGGGCGACACCC
TGGTGAACCGCATCGAGCTGAAGGGCATCGACTTCAAGGAGGACGGCAACATCCTGGGGCACAAGCTGGA
GTACAACTACATCAGCCACAACGTCTATATCACCGCCGACAAGCAGAAGAACGGCATCAAGGCCAACTTC
AAGATCCGCCACAACATCGAGGACGGCAGCGTGCAGCTCGCCGACCACTACCAGCAGAACACCCCCATCG
GCGACGGCCCCGTGCTGCTGCCCGACAACCACTACCTGAGCACCCAGTCCGCCCTGAGCAAAGACCCCAA
CGAGAAGCGCGATCACATGGTCCTGCTGGAGTTCGTGACCGCCGCCGGGATCACTCTCGGCATGGACGAG
CTGTACAAGGGAGCAAGTGGAATCCTCTGGCATGAGATGTGGCATGAAGGCCTGGAAGAGGCATCTCGTT
TGTACTTTGGGGAAAGGAACGTGAAAGGCATGTTTGAGGTGCTGGAGCCCTTGCATGCTATGATGGAACG
GGGCCCCCAGACTCTGAAGGAAACATCCTTTAATCAGGCCTATGGTCGAGATTTAATGGAGGCCCAAGAG
TGGTGCAGGAAGTACATGAAATCAGGGAATGTCAAGGACCTCCTCCAAGCCTGGGACCTCTATTATCATG
TGTTCCGACGAATCTCAAAGAGTGCTGGTGGTAGTGCTGGTGGTAGTGCTGGTGGTACTGGTGGTCCTCG
AGCTTAA
